>Addgene plasmid #117355 | pmiRGLO-PLEKHG5-212 | addgene full sequence | sequence record 231492 | Addgene NGS Result
GGCGTAGAGGATCGAGATCTACCGGGTAGGGGAGGCGCTTTTCCCAAGGCAGTCTGGAGCATGCGCTTTA
GCAGCCCCGCTGGGCACTTGGCGCTACACAAGTGGCCTCTGGCCTCGCACACATTCCACATCCACCGGTA
GGCGCCAACCGGCTCCGTTCTTTGGTGGCCCCTTCGCGCCACCTTCTACTCCTCCCCTAGTCAGGAAGTT
CCCCCCCGCCCCGCAGCTCGCGTCGTGCAGGACGTGACAAATGGAAGTAGCACGTCTCACTAGTCTCGTG
CAGATGGACAGCACCGCTGAGCAATGGAAGCGGGTAGGCCTTTGGGGCAGCGGCCAATAGCAGCTTTGCT
CCTTCGCTTTCTGGGCTCAGAGGCTGGGAAGGGGTGGGTCCGGGGGCGGGCTCAGGGGCGGGCTCAGGGG
CGGGGCGGGCGCCCGAAGGTCCTCCGGAGGCCCGGCATTCTGCACGCTTCAAAAGCGCACGTCTGCCGCG
CTGTTCTCCTCTTCCTCATCTCCGGGCCTTTCGACCTGCAGCCCAAGCTTGGCAATCCGGTACTGTTGGT
AAAGCCACCATGGAAGATGCCAAAAACATTAAGAAGGGCCCAGCGCCATTCTACCCACTCGAAGACGGGA
CCGCCGGCGAGCAGCTGCACAAAGCCATGAAGCGCTACGCCCTGGTGCCCGGCACCATCGCCTTTACCGA
CGCACATATCGAGGTGGACATTACCTACGCCGAGTACTTCGAGATGAGCGTTCGGCTGGCAGAAGCTATG
AAGCGCTATGGGCTGAATACAAACCATCGGATCGTGGTGTGCAGCGAGAATAGCTTGCAGTTCTTCATGC
CCGTGTTGGGTGCCCTGTTCATCGGTGTGGCTGTGGCCCCAGCTAACGACATCTACAACGAGCGCGAGCT
GCTGAACAGCATGGGCATCAGCCAGCCCACCGTCGTATTCGTGAGCAAGAAAGGGCTGCAAAAGATCCTC
AACGTGCAAAAGAAGCTACCGATCATACAAAAGATCATCATCATGGATAGCAAGACCGACTACCAGGGCT
TCCAAAGCATGTACACCTTCGTGACTTCCCATTTGCCACCCGGCTTCAACGAGTACGACTTCGTGCCCGA
GAGCTTCGACCGGGACAAAACCATCGCCCTGATCATGAACAGTAGTGGCAGTACCGGATTGCCCAAGGGC
GTAGCCCTACCGCACCGCACCGCTTGTGTCCGATTCAGTCATGCCCGCGACCCCATCTTCGGCAACCAGA
TCATCCCCGACACCGCTATCCTCAGCGTGGTGCCATTTCACCACGGCTTCGGCATGTTCACCACGCTGGG
CTACTTGATCTGCGGCTTTCGGGTCGTGCTCATGTACCGCTTCGAGGAGGAGCTATTCTTGCGCAGCTTG
CAAGACTATAAGATTCAATCTGCCCTGCTGGTGCCCACACTATTTAGCTTCTTCGCTAAGAGCACTCTCA
TCGACAAGTACGACCTAAGCAACTTGCACGAGATCGCCAGCGGCGGGGCGCCGCTCAGCAAGGAGGTAGG
TGAGGCCGTGGCCAAACGCTTCCACCTACCAGGCATCCGCCAGGGCTACGGCCTGACAGAAACAACCAGC
GCCATTCTGATCACCCCCGAAGGGGACGACAAGCCTGGCGCAGTAGGCAAGGTGGTGCCCTTCTTCGAGG
CTAAGGTGGTGGACTTGGACACCGGTAAGACACTGGGTGTGAACCAGCGCGGCGAGCTGTGCGTCCGTGG
CCCCATGATCATGAGCGGCTACGTTAACAACCCCGAGGCTACAAACGCTCTCATCGACAAGGACGGCTGG
CTGCACAGCGGCGACATCGCCTACTGGGACGAGGACGAGCACTTCTTCATCGTGGACCGGCTGAAGAGCC
TGATCAAATACAAGGGCTACCAGGTAGCCCCAGCCGAACTGGAGAGCATCCTGCTGCAACACCCCAACAT
CTTCGACGCCGGGGTCGCCGGCCTGCCCGACGACGATGCCGGCGAGCTGCCCGCCGCAGTCGTCGTGCTG
GAACACGGTAAAACCATGACCGAGAAGGAGATCGTGGACTATGTGGCCAGCCAGGTTACAACCGCCAAGA
AGCTGCGCGGTGGTGTTGTGTTCGTGGACGAGGTGCCTAAAGGACTGACCGGCAAGTTGGACGCCCGCAA
GATCCGCGAGATTCTCATTAAGGCCAAGAAGGGCGGCAAGATCGCCGTGTAATTCTAGTTGTTTAAACGA
GCTCGGCAGAGGGAGGCCCCCAAGAGTGCCATTGACCAAGAGACAGCAGACAGCCTGCCTCCTGGGGCGT
GCCGGCACCTGCTTCAGCTACTGCCTCCTGTATGCATGAGCCGGATGCTGGGCAGGATCCCTGCCTACGC
CCGGGCCCGATTTGCGCTTTGCCGGACTGGATGGAGTGGAGGAGGCCCAGGCCACAGTACCACCCCACCT
GCCCAGGCAGCCCCTCGTCACCTACTCCCCGAAGTTACCAGCTCAGCTCGAGTCTTCAGGGCTGGGCTCC
TAGGCTGCCCATCCTACTTCTACCCTCACTGGCCTCCAGTGGGATTCACTCCTGCCCTGCCCCCACCTTC
CCAGTCCCACAGGCCACCCCTGGCTTGGGCTGGGTTCTGTGAAGTTACGTATTTATTGAGCTTTTGGTTC
TTTTATAAAGACTTGTCTAGACTCCACTGGGAAGAGTCCTTTGCTTTGGGGCCCAGTGACTCGGGGCACT
TGAGTTCAGGGCGGCCTCCTTGTGTTCCTGTGCTCCTCCACTTGCCACGGATGGGCCACGGATGGAGCTT
GCCATGGGAAGCACTGGGAAGTAATGGGGTGTGGGGTGCCACCAGACCAACACCCCCAGACTTCCCCACC
TTCAGCCACCATCAGAGCCTCTCCCCAGGTGCCCCCCGGGGATTCAGGGCTGAATCTGCCCAGTTCCCAC
ACTCAGGCCAGCCCTCTTGGGAAGGTGGGTCCTCCATGGGGGTCCCTTCAGGAACTTTTTTTTTTTTTTT
AATACAGAGTCTCACTCTGTCACCTAGGTTGGAGTGCAGTGGTGTGATGTCGGCTCACTGCAACCTCTGC
CTCCCGGGTTCAAACGATTCTCCTGCCCCAGCCACTCTAGTAGCTGGAACTGCAGGTGTGCACCACCACG
CCGGGCTAGTTTTTGTATTTTAAGTAGAGACGGCATTTCACCATATTGGTCAGGCTGGTCTCGAACTCCT
GACCCCAAGTGTTCCGCCCGCCTCTGCCTCCCATAGTGCTAGAATTACAGGCCTGAGCTACTGCGCTTGG
CCCCTTGCGGTACTTTTGGCCCAACCTCCTCCATGGCTGGGGACGCGGAGGCCGAGAGAGAAGTCACTTG
CCCTGGCTCTACCTTGAAGTGGTTCTCAGGGTTGGGGCGAGAGTCGGGGTGGGGACCGAGATGCAGCTCT
ATCCTGTGCCCCTGGTCGCAGCAGGCAGCCCAGCGCTTCGCGTGTTCTACTTGGCCTGTCCGCTGCCGCC
TAATGAGCTCAGGTCTAGGCCGAGCAGAGGGGGCACCTGGTCGGACTCGGTTGGGCTCGGGCGGCCCCGC
CTCCCCCCGCCCGCCAGGCGGGCCCTTCTCGACGGCGCGGGGCGGGCCCTGCGGGCGCGGGGCTGAAGGC
GGAACCACGACGGGCAGAGAGCACGGAGCCGGGAAGCCCCTGGGCGCCCGTCGGAGGGCTATGGAGCAGC
GGCCGCAGTCGACCTGCAGGCATGCAAGCTGATCCGGCTGCTAACAAAGCCCGAAAGGAAGCTGAGTTGG
CTGCTGCCACCGCTGAGCAATAACTAGCATAACCCCTTGGGGCGGCCGCTTCGAGCAGACATGATAAGAT
ACATTGATGAGTTTGGACAAACCACAACTAGAATGCAGTGAAAAAAATGCTTTATTTGTGAAATTTGTGA
TGCTATTGCTTTATTTGTAACCATTATAAGCTGCAATAAACAAGTTAACAACAACAATTGCATTCATTTT
ATGTTTCAGGTTCAGGGGGAGATGTGGGAGGTTTTTTTAAGCAAGTAAAACCTCTACAAATGTGGTAAAA
TCGAATTTTAACAAAATATTAACGCTTACAATTTCCTGATGCGGTATTTTCTCCTTACGCATCTGTGCGG
TATTTCACACCGCATACGCGGATCTGCGCAGCACCATGGCCTGAAATAACCTCTGAAAGAGGAACTTGGT
TAGGTACCTTCTGAGGCGGAAAGAACCAGCTGTGGAATGTGTGTCAGTTAGGGTGTGGAAAGTCCCCAGG
CTCCCCAGCAGGCAGAAGTATGCAAAGCATGCATCTCAATTAGTCAGCAACCAGGTGTGGAAAGTCCCCA
GGCTCCCCAGCAGGCAGAAGTATGCAAAGCATGCATCTCAATTAGTCAGCAACCATAGTCCCGCCCCTAA
CTCCGCCCATCCCGCCCCTAACTCCGCCCAGTTCCGCCCATTCTCCGCCCCATGGCTGACTAATTTTTTT
TATTTATGCAGAGGCCGAGGCCGCCTCGGCCTCTGAGCTATTCCAGAAGTAGTGAGGAGGCTTTTTTGGA
GGCCTAGGCTTTTGCAAAAAGCTTGATTCTTCTGACACAACAGTCTCGAACCAAAGGCTGGAGCCACCAT
GGCTTCCAAGGTGTACGACCCCGAGCAACGCAAACGCATGATCACTGGGCCTCAGTGGTGGGCTCGCTGC
AAGCAAATGAACGTGCTGGACTCCTTCATCAACTACTATGATTCCGAGAAGCACGCCGAGAACGCCGTGA
TTTTTCTGCATGGTAACGCTGCCTCCAGCTACCTGTGGAGGCACGTCGTGCCTCACATCGAGCCCGTGGC
TAGATGCATCATCCCTGATCTGATCGGAATGGGTAAGTCCGGCAAGAGCGGGAATGGCTCATATCGCCTC
CTGGATCACTACAAGTACCTCACCGCTTGGTTCGAGCTGCTGAACCTTCCAAAGAAAATCATCTTTGTGG
GCCACGACTGGGGGGCTTGTCTGGCCTTTCACTACTCCTACGAGCACCAAGACAAGATCAAGGCCATCGT
CCATGCTGAGAGTGTCGTGGACGTGATCGAGTCCTGGGACGAGTGGCCTGACATCGAGGAGGATATCGCC
CTGATCAAGAGCGAAGAGGGCGAGAAAATGGTGCTTGAGAATAACTTCTTCGTCGAGACCATGCTCCCAA
GCAAGATCATGCGGAAACTGGAGCCTGAGGAGTTCGCTGCCTACCTGGAGCCATTCAAGGAGAAGGGCGA
GGTTAGACGGCCTACCCTCTCCTGGCCTCGCGAGATCCCTCTCGTTAAGGGAGGCAAGCCCGACGTCGTC
CAGATTGTCCGCAACTACAACGCCTACCTTCGGGCCAGCGACGATCTGCCTAAGATGTTCATCGAGTCCG
ACCCTGGGTTCTTTTCCAACGCTATTGTCGAGGGAGCTAAGAAGTTCCCTAACACCGAGTTCGTGAAGGT
GAAGGGCCTCCACTTCAGCCAGGAGGACGCTCCAGATGAAATGGGTAAGTACATCAAGAGCTTCGTGGAG
CGCGTGCTGAAGAACGAGCAGACCGGTGGTGGGAGCGGAGGTGGCGGATCAGGTGGCGGAGGCTCCGGAG
GGATTGAACAAGATGGATTGCACGCAGGTTCTCCGGCCGCTTGGGTGGAGAGGCTATTCGGCTATGACTG
GGCACAACAGACAATCGGCTGCTCTGATGCCGCCGTGTTCCGGCTGTCAGCGCAGGGGCGCCCGGTTCTT
TTTGTCAAGACCGACCTGTCCGGTGCCCTGAATGAACTGCAGGACGAGGCAGCGCGGCTATCGTGGCTGG
CCACGACGGGCGTTCCTTGCGCAGCTGTGCTCGACGTTGTCACTGAAGCGGGAAGGGACTGGCTGCTATT
GGGCGAAGTGCCGGGGCAGGATCTCCTGTCATCTCACCTTGCTCCTGCCGAGAAAGTATCCATCATGGCT
GATGCAATGCGGCGGCTGCATACGCTTGATCCGGCTACCTGCCCATTCGACCACCAAGCGAAACATCGCA
TCGAGCGAGCACGTACTCGGATGGAAGCCGGTCTTGTCGATCAGGATGATCTGGACGAAGAGCATCAGGG
GCTCGCGCCAGCCGAACTGTTCGCCAGGCTCAAGGCGCGCATGCCCGACGGCGAGGATCTCGTCGTGACC
CATGGCGATGCCTGCTTGCCGAATATCATGGTGGAAAATGGCCGCTTTTCTGGATTCATCGACTGTGGCC
GGCTGGGTGTGGCGGACCGCTATCAGGACATAGCGTTGGCTACCCGTGATATTGCTGAAGAGCTTGGCGG
CGAATGGGCTGACCGCTTCCTCGTGCTTTACGGTATCGCCGCTCCCGATTCGCAGCGCATCGCCTTCTAT
CGCCTTCTTGACGAGTTCTTCTGAGCGGGACTCTGGGGTTCGAAATGACCGACCAAGCGACGCCCAACCT
GCCATCACGATGGCCGCAATAAAATATCTTTATTTTCATTACATCTGTGTGTTGGTTTTTTGTGTGAATC
GATAGCGATAAGGATCCTCTTTGCGCTTGCGTTTTCCCTTGTCCAGATAGCCCAGTAGCTGACATTCATC
CGGGGTCAGCACCGTTTCTGCGGACTGGCTTTCTACGTAATGGTTTCTTAGACGTCAGGTGGCACTTTTC
GGGGAAATGTGCGCGGAACCCCTATTTGTTTATTTTTCTAAATACATTCAAATATGTATCCGCTCATGAG
ACAATAACCCTGATAAATGCTTCAATAATATTGAAAAAGGAAGAGTATGAGTATTCAACATTTCCGTGTC
GCCCTTATTCCCTTTTTTGCGGCATTTTGCCTTCCTGTTTTTGCTCACCCAGAAACGCTGGTGAAAGTAA
AAGATGCTGAAGATCAGTTGGGTGCACGAGTGGGTTACATCGAACTGGATCTCAACAGCGGTAAGATCCT
TGAGAGTTTTCGCCCCGAAGAACGTTTTCCAATGATGAGCACTTTCAAAGTTCTGCTATGTGGCGCGGTA
TTATCCCGTATTGACGCCGGGCAAGAGCAACTCGGTCGCCGCATACACTATTCTCAGAATGACTTGGTTG
AGTACTCACCAGTCACAGAAAAGCATCTTACGGATGGCATGACAGTAAGAGAATTATGCAGTGCTGCCAT
AACCATGAGTGATAACACTGCGGCCAACTTACTTCTGACAACTATCGGAGGACCGAAGGAGCTAACCGCT
TTTTTGCACAACATGGGGGATCATGTAACTCGCCTTGATCGTTGGGAACCGGAGCTGAATGAAGCCATAC
CAAACGACGAGCGTGACACCACGATGCCTGTAGCAATGGCAACAACGTTGCGCAAACTATTAACTGGCGA
ACTACTTACTCTAGCTTCCCGGCAACAATTAATAGACTGGATGGAGGCGGATAAAGTTGCAGGACCACTT
CTGCGCTCGGCCCTTCCGGCTGGCTGGTTTATTGCTGATAAATCTGGAGCCGGTGAGCGTGGGTCTCGCG
GTATCATTGCAGCACTGGGGCCAGATGGTAAGCCCTCCCGTATCGTAGTTATCTACACGACGGGGAGTCA
GGCAACTATGGATGAACGAAATAGACAGATCGCTGAGATAGGTGCCTCACTGATTAAGCATTGGTAATTC
GAAATGACCGACCAAGCGACGCCCAACCGGTATCAGCTCACTCAAAGGCGGTAATACGGTTATCCACAGA
ATCAGGGGATAACGCAGGAAAGAACATGTGAGCAAAAGGCCAGCAAAAGGCCAGGAACCGTAAAAAGGCC
GCGTTGCTGGCGTTTTTCCATAGGCTCCGCCCCCCTGACGAGCATCACAAAAATCGACGCTCAAGTCAGA
GGTGGCGAAACCCGACAGGACTATAAAGATACCAGGCGTTTCCCCCTGGAAGCTCCCTCGTGCGCTCTCC
TGTTCCGACCCTGCCGCTTACCGGATACCTGTCCGCCTTTCTCCCTTCGGGAAGCGTGGCGCTTTCTCAT
AGCTCACGCTGTAGGTATCTCAGTTCGGTGTAGGTCGTTCGCTCCAAGCTGGGCTGTGTGCACGAACCCC
CCGTTCAGCCCGACCGCTGCGCCTTATCCGGTAACTATCGTCTTGAGTCCAACCCGGTAAGACACGACTT
ATCGCCACTGGCAGCAGCCACTGGTAACAGGATTAGCAGAGCGAGGTATGTAGGCGGTGCTACAGAGTTC
TTGAAGTGGTGGCCTAACTACGGCTACACTAGAAGGACAGTATTTGGTATCTGCGCTCTGCTGAAGCCAG
TTACCTTCGGAAAAAGAGTTGGTAGCTCTTGATCCGGCAAACAAACCACCGCTGGTAGCGGTGGTTTTTT
TGTTTGCAAGCAGCAGATTACGCGCAGAAAAAAAGGATTTCAAGAAGATCCTTTGATCTTTTCTACGGGG
TCTGACGCTCAGTGGAACGAAAACTCACGTTAAGGGATTTTGGTCATGAGATTATCAAAAAGGATCTTCA
CCTAGATCCTTTTATAGTCCGGAAATACAGGAACGCACGCTGGATGGCCCTTCGCTGGGATGGTGAAACC
ATGAAAAATGGCAGCTTCAGTGGATTAAGTGGGGGTAATGTGGCCTGTACCCTCTGGTTGCATAGGTATT
CATACGGTTAAAATTTATCAGGCGCGATTGCGGCAGTTTTTCGGGTGGTTTGTTGCCATTTTTACCTGTC
TGCTGCCGTGATCGCGCTGAACGCGTTTTAGCGGTGCGTACAATTAAGGGATTATGGTAAATCCACTTAC
TGTCTGCCCTCGTAGCCATCGAGATAAACCGCAGTACTCCGGCCACGATGCGTCC
Features (pLannotate 1.2.2; 19 found; start..end, strand, type, name):
     24..523     +  promoter       PGK promoter: mouse phosphoglycerate kinase 1 promoter
    570..2222    +  CDS            luciferase: firefly luciferase synthetic luc2 version of the luciferase gene
   3018..3224    +  CDS            C9orf85 (fragment): CI085_HUMAN - Experimental evidence at protein level: Swiss-Prot protein existence level 1. From Homo sapiens (Human).
   3717..3740    +  misc_feature   MCS (fragment): pUC18/19 multiple cloning site
   3747..3796    +  CDS            SET1 (fragment): solubility-enhancement tag derived from T7 phage gene 10B
   3804..3823    +  terminator     T7 terminator (fragment): transcription terminator for bacteriophage T7 RNA polymerase
   3845..3966    -  polyA_signal   SV40 poly(A) signal: SV40 polyadenylation signal
   3989..4057    -  CDS            large T antigen (fragment): large T antigen from SV40 (simian virus 40)
   4062..4094    +  rep_origin     M13 ori (fragment): M13 bacteriophage origin of replication; arrow indicates direction of (+) strand synthesis
   4095..4146    -  misc_feature   bom (fragment): basis of mobility region from pBR322
   4211..4568    +  promoter       SV40 promoter: SV40 enhancer and early promoter
   4619..5551    +  CDS            hRluc: Renilla luciferase human codon-optimized
   5602..6394    +  CDS            NeoR/KanR (fragment): aminoglycoside phosphotransferase from Tn5; aph(3')-II (or nptII); confers resistance to neomycin, kanamycin, and G418 (Geneticin®)
   6458..6506    +  polyA_signal   poly(A) signal: synthetic polyadenylation signal
   6527..6619    -  CDS            tnpA (fragment): TN5P_ECOLX - Also known as tnp. Experimental evidence at protein level: Swiss-Prot protein existence level 1. Mediates transposition of transposon Tn5 by a 'cut and paste' mechanism. First, the monomeric transposase binds the 19 bp inverted DNA repeats flanking the transposon. Then, dimerization of the DNA- bound transposase creates a synaptic DNA complex. After nicking of the first DNA strand, excision of the transposon proceeds through a series of intermediates. The transposase then mediates the insertion of the transposon at a new site by strand transfer. The activity of the wild- type tran
   6662..6766    +  promoter       AmpR promoter: bla
   6767..7627    +  CDS            AmpR: β-lactamase; bla; confers resistance to ampicillin, carbenicillin, and related antibiotics
   7785..8373    -  rep_origin     ori: high-copy-number ColE1/pMB1/pBR322/pUC origin of replication
   8489..8772    +  misc_feature   cer region: ColE1-derived recombination site that helps to maintain plasmids as monomers
