[The description below was written by a language model from this plasmid's Addgene catalogue record and pLannotate feature annotations shown in this document.]
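Description:
pmiRGLO-PLEKHG5-212 is a mammalian dual-luciferase reporter plasmid built on the Promega pmiRGLO backbone and designed to test whether a 3' untranslated region is targeted by a microRNA. It is maintained in E. coli as a high-copy plasmid through a ColE1/pUC-type origin with ampicillin resistance (β-lactamase under its own promoter). A ColE1 cer site is also annotated, which helps keep the plasmid monomeric. For mammalian cells the record lists neomycin/G418 as the selectable marker.

The test cassette consists of the mouse PGK-1 promoter driving the synthetic firefly luciferase gene luc2, followed by a 1,471 bp insert carrying the human PLEKHG5-212 3' UTR, which was placed downstream of the luciferase coding sequence by Gibson assembly; the flanking NheI and XbaI cloning sites were destroyed in the process. The UTR region itself is largely unannotated in the feature table. The short "C9orf85" hit inside it, like the other small fragment matches (SET1, large T antigen, tnpA, M13 ori, bom), is most likely an automated similarity call rather than a functional element. An SV40 polyadenylation signal lies just downstream of the insert. A second, independent unit uses the SV40 enhancer/early promoter to express human codon-optimised Renilla luciferase, followed closely by a neomycin phosphotransferase sequence and a synthetic poly(A) signal.

In use, miRNA binding to the cloned UTR lowers firefly luciferase output, and the Renilla signal from the same plasmid normalises for transfection efficiency and cell number. The associated study examined the miR-124 regulatory network in human neurogenesis, although the record does not explicitly state which miRNA this UTR is tested against.
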