Addgene plasmid #117355: pmiRGLO-PLEKHG5-212
Purpose: Dual luciferase assay for miRNA-targeted UTR
Depositing lab: Volker Busskamp. Depositing organization: Technische Universitaet Dresden. Publication: Combined Experimental and System-Level Analyses Reveal the Complex Regulatory Network of miR-124 during Human Neurogenesis. Kutsche LK, Gysi DM, Fallmann J, Lenk K, Petri R, Swiersy A, Klapper SD, Pircs K, Khattak S, Stadler PF, Jakobsson J, Nowick K, Busskamp V. Cell Syst. 2018 Sep 28. pii: S2405-4712(18)30358-2. doi: 10.1016/j.cels.2018.08.011. PubMed 30292704.
Backbone
  Vector backbone: pmiRGLO
  Backbone manufacturer: Promega
  Backbone size w/o insert (bp): 7334
  Vector type: Mammalian Expression, Luciferase
  Selectable markers: Neomycin (select with G418)
Growth in bacteria
  Bacterial resistance: Ampicillin, 100 μg/mL
  Growth temperature: 37°C
  Growth strain: DH5alpha
  Copy number: High Copy
Gene/Insert
  Gene/Insert name: 3' UTR PLEKHG5-212
  Species: H. sapiens (human)
  Insert size (bp): 1471
  Promoter: Murine PGK-1
  Tag / fusion protein: luciferase (N terminal on backbone)
  Cloning method: Gibson Cloning
  Sequencing primers: 5′ Fluc-F1 (AGAAGCTGCGCGGTGGTGTTGTG); 3′ T7terminal
Terms and licenses: Academic/Nonprofit Terms; Industry Terms: Not Available to Industry
Depositor comments: 5' NheI cloning site destroyed, 3' XbaI cloning site destroyed
How to cite: pmiRGLO-PLEKHG5-212 was a gift from Volker Busskamp (Addgene plasmid # 117355 ; http://n2t.net/addgene:117355 ; RRID:Addgene_117355)
